>Addgene plasmid #42199 | pTorPE-GR-GECO1.2 | depositor partial sequence | sequence record 57000 | GR-GECO1.2 coding sequence
CGTCGTAAGTGGAATAAGACAGGTCACGCAGTCAGAGCTATAGGTCGGCTGAGCTCACCCCCTGGGTACA
GCACAGAGAAGATCTACGTGCGGGACGGTGAGCTGAAGGGCGACGTGAAGATGAAGCTGCTGCTGAAGGG
CGGCGGCCACTATCGCTGCGACTTCCGCACCACCTACAAGGTCAAGCAGAAGGCCGTAAAGCTGCCCGAC
TACCACTTCGTGGACCACCGCATCGAGATCCTGAGCCACGACGAGGACTACAACAAGGTGAAGCTGTACG
AGCATGCCGTGGCCCGCCACTCCACCGACAGCGTGGACGAGCTGTACAAGGGTGGCAGCGGTGGCATGGT
GAGCAAGGGCGAGGAGACCATTATGAGCGTGATCAAGCCTGACATGAAGATCAAGCTGCGCATGGAGGGC
AACGTGAACGGCCACGCCTTCGTGATCGAGGGCGAGGGCAGCGGCAAGCCCTTCAAAGGCATCCAGACAG
TTGATTTGGAGGTGAAGGAGGGCGCCCCGCTGCCCTTCGCCTACGACATCCTGACCACCGCCTTCCACTA
CGGCAACCGCGTGTTCACTAAGTACCCCGAGGACATCCCTGACTACTTCAAGCGGAGCTTCCCCGAGGGC
TACAGCTGGGAGCGCAGCATGACCTACGAGGACGGCAGCATCTGCATCGCCACCAACAACATCACAATGG
AGGGGGACAGCTTCATCAACAAGATCCACTTCATGGGCACGAACTTCCCCCCCAACGGCCCCGTGATGCA
GAAGAGGACCGTGGGCTGGGAACCTACGCATGACCAACTGACTGAAGAGCAGATCGCAGAATTTAAAGAG
GCTTTCTCCCTATTTGACAAGGACGGGGATGGGACGATAACAACCAAGGAGCTGGGGACGGTGATGCGGT
CTCTGGGGCAGAACCCCACAGAAGCAGAGCTGCAGGACATGATCAATGAAGTAGATGCCGACGGTGACGG
CACAATCGACTTCCCTGAGTTCCTGACGATGATGGCAAGAAAAATGTGGGGTACAGACAGTGAAGAGGAA
ATTAGAGAAGCGTTTCGTGTGTTTGATAAGGACGGGAATGGCTACATCGGCGCAGCAGAGCTTCGCCACG
TGATGGCAAACCTTGGAGAGAGGTTAACAGATGAAGAGGTTGATGAAATGATCAGGGTAGCAGACATCAA
TGGGGATGGTCAGGTAAGCTACGAAGAGTTTGTACAAATGATGACAGCAAAG
