>Addgene plasmid #42199 | pTorPE-GR-GECO1.2 | addgene partial sequence | sequence record 57642 | pBAD-rev
AGCCAGCTTTACTTTGCTGTCATCATTTGTACAAACTCTTCGTAGCTTACCTGACCATCCCCATTGATGT
CTGCTACCCTGATCATTTCATCAACCTCTTCATCTGTTAACCTCTCTCCAAGGTTTGCCATCACGTGGCG
AAGCTCTGCTGCGCCGATGTAGCCATTCCCGTCCTTATCAAACACACGAAACGCTTCTCTAATTTCCTCT
TCACTGTCTGTACCCCACATTTTTCTTGCCATCATCGTCAGGAACTCAGGGAAGTCGATTGTGCCGTCAC
CGTCGGCATCTACTTCATTGATCATGTCCTGCAGCTCTGCTTCTGTGGGGTTCTGCCCCAGAGACCGCAT
CACCGTCCCCAGCTCCTTGGTTGTTATCGTCCCATCCCCGTCCTTGTCAAATAGGGAGAAAGCCTCTTTA
AATTCTGCGATCTGCTCTTCAGTCAGTTGGTCATGCGTAGGTTCCCAGCCCACGGTCCTCTTCTGCATCA
CGGGGCCGTTGGGGGGGAAGTTCGTGCCCATGAAGTGGATCTTGTTGATGAAGCTGTCCCCCTCCATTGT
GATGTTGTTGGTGGCGATGCAGATGCTGCCGTCCTCGTAGGTCATGCTGCGCTCCCAGCTGTAGCCCTCG
GGGAAGCTCCGCTTGAAGTAGTCAGGGATGTCCTCGGGGTACTTAGTGAACACGCGGTTGCCGTAGTGGA
AGGCGGTGGTCAGGATGTCG
