>Addgene plasmid #42199 | pTorPE-GR-GECO1.2 | addgene partial sequence | sequence record 57643 | pBAD-Fwd
GCTTTTTTCGCAACTCTCTACTGTTTCTCCATACCCGTTTTTTGGGCTAACAGGAGGAATTAACCATGGG
TTTAAAGAGGAGAAAGGTCATGAACAATAACGATCTCTTTCAGGCATCACGTCGGCGTTTTCTGGCACAA
CTCGGCAGCTTAACCGACGCCGGGACGCTGGGGCCGTCATTGTTAACGCCGCGACGTGCGACTGCGGCGC
AAGCGGCGACTGACGCTTCTAGAGGTTCTCATCATCATCATCATCATGGTAAGGCTAGCATGACCGGTGG
ACAGCAAATGGGCCGGGATCTGTGCGACGATGATGATAAGGATCTCACCACAATGGTCGACTCATCACGT
CGTAAGTGGAATAAGACAGGTCACGCAGTCAGAGCTATAGGTCGGCTGAGCTCACCCCCTGGGTACAGCA
CAGAGAAGATCTACGTGCGGGACGGTGAGCTGAAGGGCGACGTGAAGATGAAGCTGCTGCTGAAGGGCGG
CGGCCACTATCGCTGCGACTTCCGCACCACCTACAAGGTCAAGCAGAAGGCCGTAAAGCTGCCCGACTAC
CACTTCGTGGACCACCGCATCGAGATCCTGAGCCACGACGAGGACTACAACAAGGTGAAGCTGTACGAGC
ATGCCGTGGCCCGCCACTCCACCGACAGCGTGGACGAGCTGTACAAGGGTGGCAGCGGTGGCATGGTGAG
CAAGGGCGAGGAGACCATTATGAGCGTGATCAAGCCTGACATGAAGATCAAGCTGCGCATGGAGGGCAAC
GTGAACGGCCACGCCTTCGT
