[The description below was written by a language model from this plasmid's Addgene catalogue record.]
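Description:
pTorPE-GR-GECO1.2 is a bacterial expression plasmid of about 5.3 kb that carries a synthetic, genetically encoded calcium indicator, GR-GECO1.2, in the pTorPE backbone. pTorPE is itself a derivative of the arabinose-inducible vector pBAD/His B. It was made by inserting a fragment encoding TorA-6×His-GCaMP3-SsrA, which created a protein export cassette. In this construct the roughly 1.25 kb GR-GECO1.2 coding sequence sits between XbaI and HindIII sites, both of which are retained. The plasmid is maintained in E. coli under ampicillin selection and is recorded as low copy. The record does not name the origin of replication, and no feature table is provided.

Expression is driven by the araBAD promoter, so transcription can be switched on with arabinose. The backbone supplies an N-terminal 6×His tag, which allows metal-affinity purification. The TorA element named in the backbone description is generally known as a signal peptide for the twin-arginine translocation pathway, which moves folded proteins into the periplasm. SsrA is a degradation tag that marks cytoplasmic protein for proteolysis. Whether the SsrA tag remains after the GR-GECO1.2 insertion is not stated.

GR-GECO1.2 is described as a green-to-red photoconvertible Ca2+ indicator. This means chosen cells or regions can be optically "highlighted" by photoconversion while the sensor continues to report calcium. Based on the record, this plasmid suits bacterial production, screening and purification of the indicator protein for characterisation, in support of live-cell imaging work, rather than direct expression in mammalian cells.
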