Addgene plasmid #42199: pTorPE-GR-GECO1.2
Depositing lab: Robert Campbell. Depositing organization: University of Alberta. Publication: Highlightable Ca(2+) Indicators for Live Cell Imaging. Hoi H, Matsuda T, Nagai T, Campbell RE. J Am Chem Soc. 2012 Dec 26. 10.1021/ja310184a PubMed 23256581.
Backbone
  Vector backbone: pTorPE
  Backbone manufacturer: Invitrogen
  Backbone size w/o insert (bp): 4100
  Total vector size (bp): 5300
  Modifications to backbone: The TorA protein export plasmid (pTorPE) was constructed by inserting a digested DNA fragment encoding TorA-6×His-GCaMP3-SsrA into the NcoI/HindII sites of pBAD/His B (Invitrogen).
  Vector type: Bacterial Expression
Growth in bacteria
  Bacterial resistance: Ampicillin, 100 μg/mL
  Growth temperature: 37°C
  Growth strain: DH10B
  Copy number: Low Copy
Gene/Insert
  Gene/Insert name: GR-GECO1.2 (alt name: green-to-red photoconvertible Ca2+ indicator)
  Species: Synthetic
  Insert size (bp): 1245
  Promoter: araBAD
  Tag / fusion protein: 6His (N terminal on backbone)
  Cloning method: Restriction Enzyme; 5′ cloning site XbaI (not destroyed); 3′ cloning site HindIII (not destroyed)
  Sequencing primers: 5′ ATGCCATAGCATTTTTATCC; 3′ GATTTAATCTGTATCAGG
Terms and licenses: Academic/Nonprofit Terms; Industry Terms: Not Available to Industry
How to cite: pTorPE-GR-GECO1.2 was a gift from Robert Campbell (Addgene plasmid # 42199 ; http://n2t.net/addgene:42199 ; RRID:Addgene_42199)
